>Addgene plasmid #184850 | pMA5096 | addgene full sequence | sequence record 363885 | Addgene NGS Result
CTGCAGCCTGAATATGGGCCAAACAGGATATCTGTGGTAAGCAGTTCCTGCCCCGGCTCAGGGCCAAGAA
CAGATGGAACAGCTGAATATGGGCCAAACAGGATATCTGTGGTAAGCAGTTCCTGCCCCGGCTCAGGGCC
AAGAACAGATGGTCCCCAGATGCGGTCCAGCCCTCAGCAGTTTCTAGAGAACCATCAGATGTTTCCAGGG
TGCCCCAAGGACCTGAAATGACCCTGTGCCTTATTTGAACTAACCAATCAGTTCGCTTCTCGCTTCTGTT
CGCGCGCTTCTGCTCCCCGAGCTCAATAAAAGAGCCCACAACCCCTCACTCGGGGCGCCAGTCCTCCGAT
TGACTGAGTCGCCCGGGTACCCGTGTATCCAATAAACCCTCTTGCAGTTGCATCCGACTTGTGGTCTCGC
TGTTCCTTGGGAGGGTCTCCTCTGAGTGATTGACTACCCGTCAGCGGGGGTCTTTCATTTGGGGGCTCGT
CCGGGATCGGGAGACCCCTGCCCAGGGACCACCGACCCACCACCGGGAGGCAAGCTGGCCAGCAACTTAT
CTGTGTCTGTCCGATTGTCTAGTGTCTATGACTGATTTTATGCGCCTGCGTCGGTACTAGTTAGCTAACT
AGCTCTGTATCTGGCGGACCCGTGGTGGAACTGACGAGTTCTGAACACCCGGCCGCAACCCTGGGAGACG
TCCCAGGGACTTTGGGGGCCGTTTTTGTGGCCCGACCTGAGGAAGGGAGTCGATGTGGAATCCGACCCCG
TCAGGATATGTGGTTCTGGTAGGAGACGAGAACCTAAAACAGTTCCCGCCTCCGTCTGAATTTTTGCTTT
CGGTTTGGAACCGAAGCCGCGCGTCTTGTCTGCTGCAGCGCTGCAGCATCGTTCTGTGTTGTCTCTGTCT
GACTGTGTTTCTGTATTTGTCTGAAAATTAGGGCCAGACTGTTACCACTCCCTTAAGTTTGACCTTAGGT
CACTGGAAAGATGTCGAGCGGATCGCTCACAACCAGTCGGTAGATGTCAAGAAGAGACGTTGGGTTACCT
TCTGCTCTGCAGAATGGCCAACCTTTAACGTCGGATGGCCGCGAGACGGCACCTTTAACCGAGACCTCAT
CACCCAGGTTAAGATCAAGGTCTTTTCACCTGGCCCGCATGGACACCCAGACCAGGTCCCCTACATCGTG
ACCTGGGAAGCCTTGGCTTTTGACCCCCCTCCCTGGGTCAAGCCCTTTGTACACCCTAAGCCTCCGCCTC
CTCTTCCTCCATCCGCCCCGTCTCTCCCCCTTGAACCTCCTCGTTCGACCCCGCCTCGATCCTCCCTTTA
TCCAGCCCTCACTCCTTCTCTAGGCGCCGGCCGGATCAATTCGCCAGCACAGTGGTCGGGCTGCAGGAAT
TCGATATCAAGCTTATCGATACCGTCGACCTCGAGGGGGGGCCCGGTACCGAGGACGCGTCAATTCGAGC
TCCACCGCGGTGGCGGCCGCTCTAGAACTAGTGGATCCCCCGACCCTGTGGAATGTGTGTCAGTTAGGGT
GTGGAAAGTCCCCAGGCTCCCCAGCAGGCAGAAGTATGCAAAGCATGCATCTCAATTAGTCAGCAACCAG
GTGTGGAAAGTCCCCAGGCTCCCCAGCAGGCAGAAGTATGCAAAGCATGCATCTCAATTAGTCAGCAACC
ATAGTCCCGCCCCTAACTCCGCCCATCCCGCCCCTAACTCCGCCCAGTTCCGCCCATTCTCCGCCCCATG
GCTGACTAATTTTTTTTATTTATGCAGAGGCCGAGGCCGCCTCGGCCTCTGAGCTATTCCAGAAGTAGTG
AGGAGGCTTTTTTGGAGGCCTAGGGCCACCATGGATAAGAAACCTGAACTGACAGCAACTTCTGTTGAGA
AGTTTCTCATTGAAAAATTTGATTCTGTTTCTGATCTCATGCAGCTGTCTGAAGGTGAAGAAAGCAGAGC
CTTTTCTTTTGATGTTGGAGGAAGAGGTTATGTTCTGAGGGTCAATTCTTGTGCTGATGGTTTTTACAAA
GACAGATATGTTTACAGACACTTTGCCTCTGCTGCTCTGCCAATTCCAGAAGTTCTGGACATTGGAGAAT
TTTCTGAATCTCTCACCTACTGCATCAGCAGAAGAGCACAAGGAGTCACTCTCCAGGATCTCCCTGAAAC
TGAGCTGCCAGCTGTTCTGCAACCTGTTGCTGAAGCAATGGATGCCATTGCAGCAGCTGATCTGAGCCAA
ACCTCTGGATTTGGTCCTTTTGGTCCCCAAGGCATTGGTCAGTACACCACTTGGAGGGATTTCATTTGTG
CCATTGCTGATCCTCATGTCTATCACTGGCAGACTGTGATGGATGACACAGTTTCTGCTTCTGTTGCTCA
GGCACTGGATGAACTCATGCTGTGGGCAGAAGATTGTCCTGAAGTCAGACACCTGGTCCATGCTGATTTT
GGAAGCAACAATGTTCTGACAGACAATGGCAGAATCACTGCAGTCATTGACTGGTCTGAAGCCATGTTTG
GAGATTCTCAATATGAGGTTGCCAACATTTTTTTTTGGAGACCTTGGCTGGCTTGCATGGAACAACAAAC
AAGATATTTTGAAAGAAGACACCCAGAACTGGCTGGTTCCCCCAGACTGAGAGCCTACATGCTCAGAATT
GGCCTGGACCAACTGTATCAATCTCTGGTTGATGGAAACTTTGATGATGCTGCTTGGGCACAAGGAAGAT
GTGATGCCATTGTGAGGTCTGGTGCTGGAACTGTTGGAAGAACTCAAATTGCAAGAAGGTCTGCTGCTGT
TTGGACTGATGGATGTGTTGAAGTTCTGGCTGACTCTGGAAACAGGAGACCCTCCACAAGACCCAGAGCC
AAGGAATGATCCGGAATCGATAATCAACCTCTGGATTACAAAATTTGTGAAAGATTGACTGGTATTCTTA
ACTATGTTGCTCCTTTTACGCTATGTGGATACGCTGCTTTAATGCCTTTGTATCATGCTATTGCTTCCCG
TATGGCTTTCATTTTCTCCTCCTTGTATAAATCCTGGTTGCTGTCTCTTTATGAGGAGTTGTGGCCCGTT
GTCAGGCAACGTGGCGTGGTGTGCACTGTGTTTGCTGACGCAACCCCCACTGGTTGGGGCATTGCCACCA
CCTGTCAGCTCCTTTCCGGGACTTTCGCTTTCCCCCTCCCTATTGCCACGGCGGAACTCATCGCCGCCTG
CCTTGCCCGCTGCTGGACAGGGGCTCGGCTGTTGGGCACTGACAATTCCGTGGTGTTGTCGGGGAAATCA
TCGTCCTTTCCTTGGCTGCTCGCCTGTGTTGCCACCTGGATTCTGCGCGGGACGTCCTTCTGCTACGTCC
CTTCGGCCCTCAATCCAGCGGACCTTCCTTCCCGCGGCCTGCTGCCGGCTCTGCGGCCTCTTCCGCGTCT
TCGCCTTCGCCCTCAGACGAGTCGGATCTCCCTTTGGGCCGCCTCCCCGCATCGATAAAATAAAAGATTT
TATTTAGTCTCCAGAAAAAGGGGGGAATGAAAGACCCCACCTGTAGGTTTGGCAAGCTAGCTTAAGTAAC
GCCATTTTGCAAGGCATGGAAAAATACATAACTGAGAATAGAGAAGTTCAGATCAAGGTCAGGAACAGAT
GGAACAGCTGAATATGGGCCAAACAGGATATCTGTGGTAAGCAGTTCCTGCCCCGGCTCAGGGCCAAGAA
CAGATGGAACAGCTGAATATGGGCCAAACAGGATATCTGTGGTAAGCAGTTCCTGCCCCGGCTCAGGGCC
AAGAACAGATGGTCCCCAGATGCGGTCCAGCCCTCAGCAGTTTCTAGAGAACCATCAGATGTTTCCAGGG
TGCCCCAAGGACCTGAAATGACCCTGTGCCTTATTTGAACTAACCAATCAGTTCGCTTCTCGCTTCTGTT
CGCGCGCTTCTGCTCCCCGAGCTCAATAAAAGAGCCCACAACCCCTCACTCGGGGCGCCAGTCCTCCGAT
TGACTGAGTCGCCCGGGTACCCGTGTATCCAATAAACCCTCTTGCAGTTGCATCCGACTTGTGGTCTCGC
TGTTCCTTGGGAGGGTCTCCTCTGAGTGATTGAMTMCMMKWMASCSKSKKKCWKTYRCATSCRRCWTGTG
GTCTCGCTGTTCCTTGGGAGGGTCTCCTCTGAGTGATTGACTACCCGTCAGCGGGGGTCTTTCACATGCA
GCATGTATCAAAATTAATTTGGTTTTTTTTCTTAAGTATTTACATTAAATGGCCATAGTTGCATTAATGA
ATCGGCCAACGCGCGGGGAGAGGCGGTTTGCGTATTGGGCGCTCTTCCGCTTCCTCGCTCACTGACTCGC
TGCGCTCGGTCGTTCGGCTGCGGCGAGCGGTATCAGCTCACTCAAAGGCGGTAATACGGTTATCCACAGA
ATCAGGGGATAACGCAGGAAAGAACATGTGAGCAAAAGGCCAGCAAAAGGCCAGGAACCGTAAAAAGGCC
GCGTTGCTGGCGTTTTTCCATAGGCTCCGCCCCCCTGACGAGCATCACAAAAATCGACGCTCAAGTCAGA
GGTGGCGAAACCCGACAGGACTATAAAGATACCAGGCGTTTCCCCCTGGAAGCTCCCTCGTGCGCTCTCC
TGTTCCGACCCTGCCGCTTACCGGATACCTGTCCGCCTTTCTCCCTTCGGGAAGCGTGGCGCTTTCTCAT
AGCTCACGCTGTAGGTATCTCAGTTCGGTGTAGGTCGTTCGCTCCAAGCTGGGCTGTGTGCACGAACCCC
CCGTTCAGCCCGACCGCTGCGCCTTATCCGGTAACTATCGTCTTGAGTCCAACCCGGTAAGACACGACTT
ATCGCCACTGGCAGCAGCCACTGGTAACAGGATTAGCAGAGCGAGGTATGTAGGCGGTGCTACAGAGTTC
TTGAAGTGGTGGCCTAACTACGGCTACACTAGAAGAACAGTATTTGGTATCTGCGCTCTGCTGAAGCCAG
TTACCTTCGGAAAAAGAGTTGGTAGCTCTTGATCCGGCAAACAAACCACCGCTGGTAGCGGTGGTTTTTT
TGTTTGCAAGCAGCAGATTACGCGCAGAAAAAAAGGATCTCAAGAAGATCCTTTGATCTTTTCTACGGGG
TCTGACGCTCAGTGGAACGAAAACTCACGTTAAGGGATTTTGGTCATGAGATTATCAAAAAGGATCTTCA
CCTAGATCCTTTTGCGGCCGGCCGCAAATCAATCTAAAGTATATATGAGTAAACTTGGTCTGACAGTTAC
CAATGCTTAATCAGTGAGGCACCTATCTCAGCGATCTGTCTATTTCGTTCATCCATAGTTGCCTGACTCC
CCGTCGTGTAGATAACTACGATACGGGAGGGCTTACCATCTGGCCCCAGTGCTGCAATGATACCGCGAGA
CCCACGCTCACCGGCTCCAGATTTATCAGCAATAAACCAGCCAGCCGGAAGGGCCGAGCGCAGAAGTGGT
CCTGCAACTTTATCCGCCTCCATCCAGTCTATTAATTGTTGCCGGGAAGCTAGAGTAAGTAGTTCGCCAG
TTAATAGTTTGCGCAACGTTGTTGCCATTGCTACAGGCATCGTGGTGTCACGCTCGTCGTTTGGTATGGC
TTCATTCAGCTCCGGTTCCCAACGATCAAGGCGAGTTACATGATCCCCCATGTTGTGCAAAAAAGCGGTT
AGCTCCTTCGGTCCTCCGATCGTTGTCAGAAGTAAGTTGGCCGCAGTGTTATCACTCATGGTTATGGCAG
CACTGCATAATTCTCTTACTGTCATGCCATCCGTAAGATGCTTTTCTGTGACTGGTGAGTACTCAACCAA
GTCATTCTGAGAATAGTGTATGCGGCGACCGAGTTGCTCTTGCCCGGCGTCAATACGGGATAATACCGCG
CCACATAGCAGAACTTTAAAAGTGCTCATCATTGGAAAACGTTCTTCGGGGCGAAAACTCTCAAGGATCT
TACCGCTGTTGAGATCCAGTTCGATGTAACCCACTCGTGCACCCAACTGATCTTCAGCATCTTTTACTTT
CACCAGCGTTTCTGGGTGAGCAAAAACAGGAAGGCAAAATGCCGCAAAAAAGGGAATAAGGGCGACACGG
AAATGTTGAATACTCATACTCTTCCTTTTTCAATATTATTGAAGCATTTATCAGGGTTATTGTCTCATGA
GCGGATACATATTTGAATGTATTTAGAAAAATAAACAAATAGGGGTTCCGCGCACATTTCCCCGAAAAGT
GCCAC
Features (pLannotate 1.2.2; 14 found; start..end, strand, type, name):
      8..477     +  LTR            LTR: long terminal repeat from Moloney murine leukemia virus
    601..875     +  misc_feature   MESV Ψ (fragment): packaging signal of murine embryonic stem cell virus
    942..1358    +  CDS            gag (truncated): truncated Moloney murine leukemia virus (MMLV) gag gene lacking the start codon
   1387..1450    +  misc_feature   MCS (fragment): pBluescript multiple cloning site
   1467..1512    +  misc_feature   MCS (fragment): pBluescript multiple cloning site
   1538..1835    +  promoter       SV40 promoter: SV40 enhancer and early promoter
   1857..2876    +  CDS            hph: KHYB_ECOLX - Experimental evidence at protein level: Swiss-Prot protein existence level 1. The aminoglycoside phosphotransferases achieve inactivation of their antibiotic substrates by phosphorylation. Only phosphorylates hygromycin and closely related compounds such as demethyl analogs and destomycin. From Escherichia coli.
   2892..3480    +  misc_feature   WPRE: woodchuck hepatitis virus posttranscriptional regulatory element
   3526..4093    +  LTR            LTR: long terminal repeat from Moloney murine leukemia virus
   4128..4176    +  LTR            5' LTR (truncated) (fragment): truncated long terminal repeat from Moloney murine sarcoma virus
   4260..4312    -  CDS            lacI (fragment): lac repressor; lacI; The lac repressor binds to the lac operator to inhibit transcription in E. coli. This inhibition can be relieved by adding lactose or isopropyl-β-D-thiogalactopyranoside (IPTG).
   4495..5083    -  rep_origin     ori: high-copy-number ColE1/pMB1/pBR322/pUC origin of replication
   5247..6107    -  CDS            AmpR: β-lactamase; bla; confers resistance to ampicillin, carbenicillin, and related antibiotics
   6108..6212    -  promoter       AmpR promoter: bla
