[The description below was written by a language model from this plasmid's Addgene catalogue record and pLannotate feature annotations shown in this document.]
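Description:
pMA5096 is an empty gammaretroviral cloning backbone for stable gene delivery into mammalian cells, catalogued as a general-purpose vector with hygromycin selection. It is listed at about 6.2 kb, in close agreement with the sequenced record. It is propagated in E. coli as a high-copy plasmid through a ColE1/pUC-type origin and the β-lactamase gene with its own promoter, which gives ampicillin resistance. The recommended host is a strain suited to repeat-containing plasmids, consistent with the presence of two long terminal repeats.

The proviral region is flanked by Moloney murine leukemia virus LTRs. Downstream of the 5′ LTR lie a murine embryonic stem cell virus packaging signal and a truncated gag segment lacking its start codon, which together support efficient encapsidation of the genomic RNA when the plasmid is introduced into packaging cells that supply the viral proteins in trans. Two fragments of a pBluescript-derived multiple cloning site follow, so an inserted gene would be transcribed from the 5′ LTR, the promoter named in the record. An internal SV40 enhancer/early promoter then drives hph, the hygromycin phosphotransferase gene, allowing selection of transduced cells. A WPRE placed before the 3′ LTR should enhance accumulation and expression of the viral transcripts. A short additional LTR fragment and a lacI fragment outside the provirus appear to be cloning remnants.

The catalogue classifies the vector as Cre/Lox, but no lox sites appear in the automated feature table, so their position and what they flank cannot be stated from this record. The associated publication concerns reverse genetic analysis of proteins involved in mitochondrial DNA replication.
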