Addgene plasmid #184850: pMA5096
Purpose: (Empty Backbone) General purpose retroviral cloning vector, hygromycin resistance
Depositing lab: Mikhail Alexeyev. Depositing organization: University of South Alabama. Publication: A Method for In Situ Reverse Genetic Analysis of Proteins Involved mtDNA Replication. Kozhukhar N, Spadafora D, Rodriguez YAR, Alexeyev MF. Cells. 2022 Jul 11;11(14). pii: cells11142168. doi: 10.3390/cells11142168. PubMed 35883613.
Backbone
  Vector backbone: pMA5096
  Backbone manufacturer: Alexeyev lab
  Backbone size (bp): 6249
  Vector type: Mammalian Expression, Retroviral, Cre/Lox
  Promoter: LTR
  Selectable markers: Hygromycin
Growth in bacteria
  Bacterial resistance: Ampicillin, 100 μg/mL
  Growth temperature: 37°C
  Growth strain: NEB Stable
  Copy number: High Copy
Gene/Insert
  Cloning method: Unknown
  Sequencing primers: 5′ tggcccgcatggacacccag
Terms and licenses: Academic/Nonprofit Terms; Industry Terms: Not Available to Industry
How to cite: pMA5096 was a gift from Mikhail Alexeyev (Addgene plasmid # 184850 ; http://n2t.net/addgene:184850 ; RRID:Addgene_184850)
